Addgene plasmid #174628: pB80-KIF1A(1-383)-GFP-SSPB(nano)
Purpose: Constitutively active KIF1A for optogenetic heterodimerization to iLID via SSPB(nano)
Depositing lab: Lukas Kapitein. Depositing organization: Utrecht University. Publication: An optimized toolbox for the optogenetic control of intracellular transport. Nijenhuis W, van Grinsven MMP, Kapitein LC. J Cell Biol. 2020 Apr 6;219(4). pii: 133834. doi: 10.1083/jcb.201907149. PubMed 32328628.
Backbone
  Vector backbone: B-actin
  Vector type: Mammalian Expression
Growth in bacteria
  Bacterial resistance: Ampicillin, 100 μg/mL
  Growth temperature: 37°C
  Growth strain: DH5alpha
  Copy number: High Copy
Gene/Insert
  Gene/Insert name: KIF1A(1-383)-GFP-SSPB(nano)
  Species: M. musculus (mouse), Synthetic
  Insert size (bp): 2423
  Mutation: mmKIF1A(aa1-383): Pro202Ala; EGFP: Met1Del;
  Entrez Gene: Kif1a (a.k.a. A, ATSV, C630002N23Rik, Gm1626, Kn, Kns1)
  Promoter: Chicken beta-actin
  Tag / fusion protein: GFP-SSPB(nano) (C terminal on insert)
  Cloning method: Restriction Enzyme; 5′ cloning site unknown (unknown if destroyed)
Terms and licenses: Academic/Nonprofit Terms; Industry Terms: Not Available to Industry
Depositor comments: Internal plasmid ID: WN145
How to cite: pB80-KIF1A(1-383)-GFP-SSPB(nano) was a gift from Lukas Kapitein (Addgene plasmid # 174628 ; http://n2t.net/addgene:174628 ; RRID:Addgene_174628)
