[The description below was written by a language model from this plasmid's Addgene catalogue record and pLannotate feature annotations shown in this document.]
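Description:
pB80-KIF1A(1-383)-GFP-SSPB(nano) is a mammalian expression plasmid built on a chicken β-actin promoter backbone. It is maintained in E. coli through a high-copy ColE1/pUC-type origin and selected with ampicillin via the β-lactamase gene. The feature table also shows residual cloning-vector fragments (lac promoter/operator, lacZα, lacI, rop and bom pieces) that have no evident role in the payload. Transcription in mammalian cells is driven by the chicken β-actin promoter, followed by a chimeric chicken β-actin/rabbit β-globin intron that typically enhances expression, and is terminated by an SV40 polyadenylation signal.

The insert, about 2.4 kb, encodes a three-part fusion protein. The N-terminal portion is residues 1–383 of mouse KIF1A, carrying a Pro202Ala substitution. This truncation retains the kinesin-3 motor region and is described by the depositor as constitutively active. The automated annotation labels this segment as a fragment of the related kinesin Kif1c, which most likely reflects homology-based matching rather than the true identity given in the catalogue record. The motor is followed by EGFP lacking its initiator methionine, which allows the fusion to be visualised, and then by SSPB(nano), an SspB-derived binding partner of the light-switchable iLID module.

When co-expressed with a cargo or organelle tagged with iLID, blue light induces heterodimerisation and recruits the active plus-end-directed motor to that cargo. This permits optogenetic control of intracellular transport and organelle positioning, and the construct belongs to a toolbox developed for that purpose. The sequence record is described as a partial NGS result, so it may not represent a fully verified assembly.
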