Features (pLannotate 1.2.2; 18 found; start..end, strand, type, name):
    115..1084    +  intron         chimeric intron: chimera between introns from chicken β-actin and rabbit β-globin
   1148..2296    +  CDS            Kif1c (fragment): KIF1C_MOUSE - Experimental evidence at protein level: Swiss-Prot protein existence level 1. Motor required for the retrograde transport of Golgi vesicles to the endoplasmic reticulum. Has a microtubule plus end-directed motility (By similarity). From Mus musculus (Mouse).
   2393..3109    +  CDS            EGFP: EGFP is a basic (constitutively fluorescent) green fluorescent protein published in 1996, derived from Aequorea victoria. It is reported to be a rapidly-maturing weak dimer with moderate acid sensitivity.
   3239..3568    +  CDS            sspB (fragment): SSPB_HAEIN - Experimental evidence at protein level: Swiss-Prot protein existence level 1. Also stimulates degradation of the N-terminus of RseA (residues 1-108, alone or in complex with sigma-E) by ClpX-ClpP in a non-ssrA-mediated fashion. From Haemophilus influenzae (strain ATCC 51907 / DSM 11121 / KW20 / Rd).
   3593..3678    +  CDS            large T antigen (fragment): large T antigen from SV40 (simian virus 40)
   3701..3835    +  polyA_signal   SV40 poly(A) signal: SV40 polyadenylation signal
   3873..3889    -  protein_bind   lac operator: The lac repressor binds to the lac operator to inhibit transcription in E. coli. This inhibition can be relieved by adding lactose or isopropyl-β-D-thiogalactopyranoside (IPTG). lac repressor encoded by lacI
   3897..3927    -  promoter       lac promoter: promoter for the E. coli lac operon
   3942..3963    -  protein_bind   CAP binding site: CAP binding activates transcription in the presence of cAMP. E. coli catabolite activator protein
   3976..4068    -  CDS            lacI (fragment): lac repressor; lacI; The lac repressor binds to the lac operator to inhibit transcription in E. coli. This inhibition can be relieved by adding lactose or isopropyl-β-D-thiogalactopyranoside (IPTG).
   4251..4839    -  rep_origin     ori: high-copy-number ColE1/pMB1/pBR322/pUC origin of replication
   5010..5870    -  CDS            AmpR: β-lactamase; bla; confers resistance to ampicillin, carbenicillin, and related antibiotics
   5871..5975    -  promoter       AmpR promoter: bla
   6070..6105    +  CDS            rop (fragment): Rop protein, which maintains plasmids at low copy number; rop
   6207..6306    +  misc_feature   bom (fragment): basis of mobility region from pBR322
   6312..6466    -  CDS            lacZα (fragment): LacZα fragment of β-galactosidase; lacZ fragment
   8266..1       +  promoter       chicken β-actin promoter (fragment) (across the origin): contains a 21-bp deletion relative to the standard chicken β-actin promoter
   8374..114     +  promoter       chicken β-actin promoter (fragment) (across the origin): contains a 21-bp deletion relative to the standard chicken β-actin promoter
>Addgene plasmid #174628 | pB80-KIF1A(1-383)-GFP-SSPB(nano) | addgene full sequence | sequence record 346988 | Addgene Partial NGS Result
GCGAGGCGGAGAGGTGCGGCGGCAGCCAATCAGAGCGGCGCGCTCCGAAAGTTTCCTTTTATGGCGAGGC
GGCGGCGGCGGCGGCCCTATAAAAAGCGAAGCGCGCGGCGGGCGGGAGTCGCTGCGCGCTGCCTTCGCCC
CGTGCCCCGCTCCGCCGCCGCCTCGCGCCGCCCGCCCCGGCTCTGACTGACCGCGTTACTCCCACAGGTG
AGCGGGCGGGACGGCCCTTCTCCTCCGGGCTGTAATTAGCGCTTGGTTTAATGACGGCTCGTTTCTTTTC
TGTGGCTGCGTGAAAGCCTTAAAGGGCTCCGGGAGGGCCCTTTGTGCGGGGGGGAGCGGCTCGGGGGGTG
CGTGCGTGTGTGTGTGCGTGGGGAGCGCCGCGTGCGGCTCCGCGCTGCCCGGCGGCTGTGAGCGCTGCGG
GCGCGGCGCGGGGCTTTGTGCGCTCCGCAGTGTGCGCGAGGGGAGCGCGGCCGGGGGCGGTGCCCCGCGG
TGCGGGGGGGGCTGCGAGGGGAACAAAGGCTGCGTGCGGGGTGTGTGCGTGGGGGGGTGAGCAGGGGGTG
TGGGCGCGGCGGTCGGGCTGTAACCCCCCCCTGCACCCCCCTCCCCGAGTTGCTGAGCACGGCCCGGCTT
CGGGTGCGGGGCTCCGTGCGGGGCGTGGCGCGGGGCTCGCCGTGCCGGGCGGGGGGTGGCGGCAGGTGGG
GGTGCCGGGCGGGGCGGGGCCGCCTCGGGCCGGGGAGGGCTCGGGGGAGGGGCGCGGCGGCCCCCGGAGC
GCCGGCGGCTGTCGAGGCGCGGCGAGCCGCAGCCATTGCCTTTTATGGTAATCGTGCGAGAGGGCGCAGG
GACTTCCTTTGTCCCAAATCTGTGCGGAGCCGAAATCTGGGAGGCGCCGCCGCACCCCCTCTAGCGGGCG
CGGGGCGAAGCGGTGCGGCGCCGGCAGGAAGGAAATGGGCGGGGAGGGCCTTCGTGCGTCGCCGCGCCGC
CGTCCCCTTCTCCATCTCCAGCCTCGGGGCTGTCCGCAGGGGGACGGCTGCCTTCGGGGGGGACGGGGCA
GGGCGGGGTTCGGCTTCTGGCGTGTGACCGGCGGGGTTTATATCTTCCCTTCTCTGTTCCTCCGCAGCCC
CCAAGCTAGGCAATTGGGCGCGCCACCATGGCCGGGGCTTCGGTGAAGGTGGCGGTGCGTGTCCGCCCCT
TCAACTCCCGGGAAATGAGCCGAGACTCCAAGTGCATCATTCAGATGTCTGGAAGCACCACCACTATTGT
CAACCCCAAACAGCCCAAGGAGACACCCAAGAGCTTCAGCTTTGATTACTCCTACTGGTCACATACCTCG
CCGGAGGACATCAACTATGCCTCTCAGAAGCAGGTCTACAGGGACATTGGGGAAGAGATGCTACAGCATG
CCTTTGAGGGCTACAATGTGTGCATCTTTGCCTATGGGCAGACGGGGGCCGGCAAGTCCTACACCATGAT
GGGGAAACAGGAGAAGGACCAGCAAGGCATCATTCCACAGCTCTGCGAAGACCTCTTCTCTCGAATCAAC
GACACCACCAACGACAACATGTCCTACTCTGTGGAGGTCAGCTACATGGAGATTTACTGTGAGCGAGTCC
GTGACCTCCTGAACCCCAAGAACAAAGGCAACCTGCGTGTGAGGGAGCACCCTCTGCTGGGGCCTTATGT
GGAGGACCTCTCCAAGCTGGCTGTAACCTCCTACAATGACATCCAGGACCTCATGGACTCAGGGAACAAG
GCCAGGACTGTGGCGGCCACAAACATGAATGAGACCAGCAGCCGTTCTCACGCAGTCTTCAACATCATCT
TTACCCAGAAGCGCCATGATGCAGAGACCAACATCACCACAGAGAAAGTGAGCAAAATCAGCCTGGTGGA
CCTGGCAGGCAGTGAACGAGCCGACTCCACAGGAGCCAAGGGCACGCGACTCAAGGAGGGGGCCAACATC
AACAAGTCTTTGACCACCCTGGGAAAGGTCATCTCTGCTCTGGCTGAAATGGACTCTGGACCCAACAAGA
ACAAGAAAAAGAAGAAGACAGATTTCATCCCTTACCGAGACTCCGTATTGACATGGCTTCTCCGGGAAAA
CCTCGGTGGCAACTCAAGGACAGCCATGGTGGCAGCCCTGAGCCCTGCGGACATCAACTATGATGAGACC
CTCAGCACACTGAGATATGCAGATCGGGCCAAACAAATCCGCTGCAATGCCATCATCAATGAAGACCCCA
ACAACAAGCTGATTAGAGAACTGAAGGATGAGGTGACCCGGCTGCGGGACCTTCTGTCTAGAGGTGGCGG
GGGCAGTGGGGGAGGGGGAAGTGGAGGCGGCGGTTCTGGCGGGGGAGGCTCCGGTGGCGGGGGGAGCGGG
GGTGGGAGTAAGCTTGTGAGCAAGGGCGAGGAGCTGTTCACCGGGGTGGTGCCCATCCTGGTCGAGCTGG
ACGGCGACGTAAACGGCCACAAGTTCAGCGTGTCCGGCGAGGGCGAGGGCGATGCCACCTACGGCAAGCT
GACCCTGAAGTTCATCTGCACCACCGGCAAGCTGCCCGTGCCCTGGCCCACCCTCGTGACCACCCTGACC
TACGGCGTGCAGTGCTTCAGCCGCTACCCCGACCACATGAAGCAGCACGACTTCTTCAAGTCCGCCATGC
CCGAAGGCTACGTCCAGGAGCGCACCATCTTCTTCAAGGACGACGGCAACTACAAGACCCGCGCCGAGGT
GAAGTTCGAGGGCGACACCCTGGTGAACCGCATTGAGCTGAAGGGCATCGACTTCAAGGAGGACGGCAAC
ATCCTGGGGCACAAGCTGGAGTACAACTACAACAGCCACAACGTCTATATCATGGCCGACAAGCAGAAGA
ACGGCATCAAGGTGAACTTCAAGATCCGCCACAACATCGAGGACGGCAGCGTGCAGCTCGCCGACCACTA
CCAGCAGAACACCCCCATCGGCGACGGCCCCGTGCTGCTGCCCGACAACCACTACCTGAGCACCCAGTCC
GCCCTGAGCAAAGACCCCAACGAGAAGCGCGATCACATGGTCCTGCTGGAGTTCGTGACCGCCGCCGGGA
TCACTCTCGGCATGGACGAGCTGTACAAGGCTAGCGGAGGCGGTGGCTCAGGCGGAGGAGGGTCAGGAGG
GGGAGGCAGTGGCGGGGGCGGCTCTGGAGGAGGGGGTTCTGGTGGTGGTAGCTACGTAGATCTGAGCGGC
CTGACCCTGCAGGAATTCAGCTCCCCGAAACGCCCTAAGCTGCTGCGTGAATATTACGATTGGCTGGTTG
ATAACAGCTTTACCCCATATCTGGTGGTGGATGCCACATACCTGGGCGTGAACGTGCCCGTGGAGTATGT
GAAAGACGGTCAGATCGTGCTGAATCTGTCTGCAAGTGCGACCGGCAACCTGCAACTGACAAATGATTTT
ATCCAGTTCAACGCCCGCTTTAAGGGCGTGTCTCGTGAACTGTATATCCCGATGGGTGCCGCTCTGGCCA
TTTACGCTCGCGAGAACGGCGATGGTGTGATGTTCGAACCAGAAGAAATCTATGACGAGCTGAATATTGG
TTAAACCGGTCCTAGATAAGTAATGATCATAATCAGCCATATCACATCTGTAGAGGTTTTACTTGCTTTA
AAAAACCTCCCACACCTCCCCCTGAACCTGAAACATAAAATGAATGCAATTGTTGTTGTTAACTTGTTTA
TTGCAGCTTATAATGGTTACAAATAAAGCAATAGCATCACAAATTTCACAAATAAAGCATTTTTTTCACT
GCATTCTAGTTGTGGTTTGTCCAAACTCATCAATGTATCTTATCATGTCTGGATCAATTCGTAATCATGT
CATAGCTGTTTCCTGTGTGAAATTGTTATCCGCTCACAATTCCACACAACATACGAGCCGGAAGCATAAA
GTGTAAAGCCTGGGGTGCCTAATGAGTGAGCTAACTCACATTAATTGCGTTGCGCTCACTGCCCGCTTTC
CAGTCGGGAAACCTGTCGTGCCAGCTGCATTAATGAATCGGCCAACGCGCGGGGAGAGGCGGTTTGCGTA
TTGGGCGCTCTTCCGCTTCCTCGCTCACTGACTCGCTGCGCTCGGTCGTTCGGCTGCGGCGAGCGGTATC
AGCTCACTCAAAGGCGGTAATACGGTTATCCACAGAATCAGGGGATAACGCAGGAAAGAACATGTGAGCA
AAAGGCCAGCAAAAGGCCAGGAACCGTAAAAAGGCCGCGTTGCTGGCGTTTTTCCATAGGCTCCGCCCCC
CTGACGAGCATCACAAAAATCGACGCTCAAGTCAGAGGTGGCGAAACCCGACAGGACTATAAAGATACCA
GGCGTTTCCCCCTGGAAGCTCCCTCGTGCGCTCTCCTGTTCCGACCCTGCCGCTTACCGGATACCTGTCC
GCCTTTCTCCCTTCGGGAAGCGTGGCGCTTTCTCATAGCTCACGCTGTAGGTATCTCAGTTCGGTGTAGG
TCGTTCGCTCCAAGCTGGGCTGTGTGCACGAACCCCCCGTTCAGCCCGACCGCTGCGCCTTATCCGGTAA
CTATCGTCTTGAGTCCAACCCGGTAAGACACGACTTATCGCCACTGGCAGCAGCCACTGGTAACAGGATT
AGCAGAGCGAGGTATGTAGGCGGTGCTACAGAGTTCTTGAAGTGGTGGCCTAACTACGGCTACACTAGAA
GAACAGTATTTGGTATCTGCGCTCTGCTGAAGCCAGTTACCTTCGGAAAAAGAGTTGGTAGCTCTTGATC
CGGCAAACAAACCACCGCTGGTAGCGGTGGTTTTTTTGTTTGCAAGCAGCAGATTACGCGCAGAAAAAAA
GGATCTCAAGAAGATCCTTTGATCTTTTCTACGGGGTCTGACGCTCAGTGGAACGAAAACTCACGTTAAG
GGATTTTGGTCATGAGATTATCAAAAAGGATCTTCACCTAGATCCTTTTAAATTAAAAATGAAGTTTTAA
ATCAATCTAAAGTATATATGAGTAAACTTGGTCTGACAGTTACCAATGCTTAATCAGTGAGGCACCTATC
TCAGCGATCTGTCTATTTCGTTCATCCATAGTTGCCTGACTCCCCGTCGTGTAGATAACTACGATACGGG
AGGGCTTACCATCTGGCCCCAGTGCTGCAATGATACCGCGAGACCCACGCTCACCGGCTCCAGATTTATC
AGCAATAAACCAGCCAGCCGGAAGGGCCGAGCGCAGAAGTGGTCCTGCAACTTTATCCGCCTCCATCCAG
TCTATTAATTGTTGCCGGGAAGCTAGAGTAAGTAGTTCGCCAGTTAATAGTTTGCGCAACGTTGTTGCCA
TTGCTACAGGCATCGTGGTGTCACGCTCGTCGTTTGGTATGGCTTCATTCAGCTCCGGTTCCCAACGATC
AAGGCGAGTTACATGATCCCCCATGTTGTGCAAAAAAGCGGTTAGCTCCTTCGGTCCTCCGATCGTTGTC
AGAAGTAAGTTGGCCGCAGTGTTATCACTCATGGTTATGGCAGCACTGCATAATTCTCTTACTGTCATGC
CATCCGTAAGATGCTTTTCTGTGACTGGTGAGTACTCAACCAAGTCATTCTGAGAATAGTGTATGCGGCG
ACCGAGTTGCTCTTGCCCGGCGTCAATACGGGATAATACCGCGCCACATAGCAGAACTTTAAAAGTGCTC
ATCATTGGAAAACGTTCTTCGGGGCGAAAACTCTCAAGGATCTTACCGCTGTTGAGATCCAGTTCGATGT
AACCCACTCGTGCACCCAACTGATCTTCAGCATCTTTTACTTTCACCAGCGTTTCTGGGTGAGCAAAAAC
AGGAAGGCAAAATGCCGCAAAAAAGGGAATAAGGGCGACACGGAAATGTTGAATACTCATACTCTTCCTT
TTTCAATATTATTGAAGCATTTATCAGGGTTATTGTCTCATGAGCGGATACATATTTGAATGTATTTAGA
AAAATAAACAAATAGGGGTTCCGCGCACATTTCCCCGAAAAGTGCCACCTGACGTCTAAGAAACCATTAT
TATCATGACATTAACCTATAAAAATAGGCGTATCACGAGGCCCTTTCGTCTCGCGCGTTTCGGTGATGAC
GGTGAAAACCTCTGACACATGCAGCTCCCGGAGACGGTCACAGCTTGTCTGTAAGCGGATGCCGGGAGCA
GACAAGCCCGTCAGGGCGCGTCAGCGGGTGTTGGCGGGTGTCGGGGCTGGCTTAACTATGCGGCATCAGA
GCAGATTGTACTGAGAGTGCACCATATGCGGTGTGAAATACCGCACAGATGCGTAAGGAGAAAATACCGC
ATCAGGCGCCATTCGCCATTCAGGCTGCGCAACTGTTGGGAAGGGCGATCGGTGCGGGCCTCTTCGCTAT
TACGCCAGCTGGCGAAAGGGGGATGTGCTGCAAGGCGATTAAGTTGGGTAACGCCAGGGTTTTCCCAGTC
ACGACGTTGTAAAACGACGGCCAGTGCCAAGTTGGGATCTTTGCATTGGCCCACGGCTCTCAGGATGGGG
ATGCTCCCCTTCAGCACCCGGTTCCCCTTGGAAACTGATGGTCCTGGCTCTGTGGCATGGCAGTGGCACT
GTGAGGAGCCCCCTACCAGCAGCACACAGTGGGGTTGGCACTGCCACGCTCCGGATGCCGCGCTCTGATC
CAACCCCATAATCAAGGGAACCCGAATTGCCCCATCATTGCCCCCACCACCCCCATCCTGCCGGGCCCTC
ACACCCCACGCTGCCTTCTGGTGACATTCCCCAGCCCAAACCCACGGCTTCATGGCTACCGCGGGGCATT
TCCCATTGCCGCCCCATTATCAGCTCTGCACACCTCCCGCTGTACCCATGCCTCGTGGCTGCCCTTCTTT
GACGTATAATCTTCTAATTAATACCCGGCCTTGTCAAAGTGGAGCACAAACGTTAATTAATTCCCCAGCA
GGCAGGTAATTAACAGTGTGACTCCCTTTTTGCTGCGAGTGGGGCTGATACAGAGAGATGTGGCACTATG
GAGCCCACGGGGTCCTGGCACTGGGTGCCCACGGAGGTCCCCATGTGCTGCAGTGTCACCGCCTCCGAGG
AGACAGTATTGTCCCTGCGGTGTCCCTGCAGCTCAGCTCTGTCCACAGGGCCACCTCCAGTTTGGAGGGG
ACACAATGCAGCCCCGATGCAACCCATCCTCGCAGCATCCCAGGGACAAAGACCCCACTGCAAGACCGCA
CACAGGGCTGGGTCCCGCTCCCCTAATATCTACAGTGCTTCTTGCATGGCCCCTTAATCAATGCAGTTAA
TCAGCATGCGCTCATGCACCGATCTGGAGCTGCAAAGCCCCTCGCAGCGCTGCTCACCAACACCGCGCAC
CGCCCCGGCCCAGCCTGCAGCACGCGCTGCAAACAGGAAAGAAACAAAATATTGCCCAAATGTAGGCAAA
GGCATTCGGCTGCCTTGACCTCCGCCGGGCCGGGCCCTGCCTGACTCAGCTCCTTACTCAGCGCTCGCTT
CCTCCCTCCGGCTGCCACCGCCGCAGCGCACACCCTGACAAAGAGTGGCCCTTAACGGGCTCTGAGGTGC
ACCCAGCAGTGCACTCAGCAGTCCAAGGGCCGGCCTGGAGGTTTGCACCGCTACGTGCTGACATTAGCAT
TGAACTTGGCCCTGGGTAGTGCTGCAGGCCGGGCGGGGTGGGTGTAGAGAGTGCAGCGCGCGTTGCACCC
GGTGCCCCTTCCCCTCCCTTGCATCCCAGCAGGCTGCACCCCAGCACCAGGCCCGTGCATGCATGCTCCT
GGTGTTATTGCAGCCTGGTGCATGCATGCGTCTTGATGGTGCAGCGCTGTGCATGCATCCTCCTTGGTGT
GTAGCAGTCTAGTGCATGCATACCCCTCGGTGTTATTGCTGCTCTGTGCACGCACGCTCATTGTATCACT
TCATCCCAGTGCATGCACTCACACTGGAGCGATTGCTGCTCGGTGCACGCACACTCATTGTATCACTGCA
GCTCAGTGGCTGCACGCACACCGGTGTTATTGCTGCTCGGTGCGTGCATGCACATCAGTGTCGCTGCAGC
TCAGTGCATGCACGCTCATTGCCCATCGCTATCCCTGCCTCTCCTGCTGGCGCTCCCCGGGAGGTGACTT
CAAGGGGACCGCAGGACCACCTCGGGGGTGGGGGGAGGGCTGCACACGCGGACCCCGCTCCCCCTCCCCA
ACAAAGCACTGTGGAATCAAAAAGGGGGGAGGGGGGATGGAGGGGCGCGTCACACCCCCGCCCCACACCC
TCACCTCGAGGTGAGCCCCACGTTCTGCTTCACTCTCCCCATCTCCCCCCCCTCCCCACCCCCAATTTTG
TATTTATTTATTTTTTAATTATTTTGTGCAGCGATGGGGGCGGGGGGGGGG
